Addgene plasmid #246762: EKAREN5-y
Purpose: Control plasmid for EKAREN5 and EKAREN5-gl (synonymous variant YPet - mTurquoise2 pair)
Depositing lab: Toru Hiratsuka. Depositing organization: Osaka International Cancer Institute. Publication: A sensitive ERK fluorescent probe reveals the significance of minimal EGF-induced transcription. Weisheng Z, Nakayama J, Inomata Y, Higashiyama S, Hiratsuka T. Cell Struct Funct. 2024 Dec 18. doi: 10.1247/csf.24070. PubMed 39694501.
Backbone
  Vector backbone: pLV lentiviral vector
  Total vector size (bp): 10980
  Vector type: Mammalian Expression, Lentiviral
  Selectable markers: Puromycin
Growth in bacteria
  Bacterial resistance: Ampicillin, 100 μg/mL
  Growth temperature: 37°C
  Growth strain: NEB Stable
  Copy number: High Copy
Gene/Insert
  Gene/Insert name: EKAREN5-y
  Species: Aequorea victoria
  Insert size (bp): 3426
  Tag / fusion protein: nls localization motif (C terminal on insert)
Resource information
  A portion of this plasmid was derived from a plasmid made by: Hugo Snippert's lab (EKAREN5)
Terms and licenses: Academic/Nonprofit Terms; Industry Terms: Not Available to Industry
How to cite: EKAREN5-y was a gift from Toru Hiratsuka (Addgene plasmid # 246762 ; http://n2t.net/addgene:246762 ; RRID:Addgene_246762)
