[The description below was written by a language model from this plasmid's Addgene catalogue record and pLannotate feature annotations shown in this document.]
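Description:
EKAREN5-y is a roughly 11 kb third-generation-style, self-inactivating lentiviral plasmid built on a pLV backbone for mammalian expression of a FRET-type ERK kinase activity reporter. It is maintained in E. coli through a high-copy ColE1/pUC origin with ampicillin resistance, and also carries an f1 origin and remnants of a lac/lacZα cloning region flanked by T3 and T7 promoters. The viral portion comprises an RSV promoter driving a truncated HIV-1 5' LTR, the Ψ packaging signal with a gag fragment, the RRE for Rev-dependent export, the cPPT/CTS, and a ΔU3 3' LTR followed by an SV40 poly(A) signal and SV40 origin. Together these allow the genome to be packaged when helper functions are supplied in trans, and leave the integrated provirus without LTR promoter activity.

The payload is transcribed from the human EF-1α promoter. It encodes YPet, a fragment of human PIN1 that presumably serves as the phospho-Ser/Thr-Pro binding module, an unannotated stretch likely holding the linker and ERK substrate, and mTurquoise2. The catalogue lists a C-terminal nuclear localization motif. An EMCV IRES then drives puromycin N-acetyltransferase from the same transcript, so that transduced cells can be selected. Downstream annotations point to a hepatitis B-type post-transcriptional regulatory element, with the overlapping X and HBsAg hits probably reflecting sequence similarity rather than intended coding regions.

The record describes the plasmid as a control for EKAREN5 and EKAREN5-gl, carrying a synonymous variant of the YPet–mTurquoise2 pair and partly derived from the original EKAREN5. It does not explain further how the synonymous recoding differs.
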