Features (pLannotate 1.2.2; 32 found; start..end, strand, type, name):
    294..398     +  promoter       AmpR promoter: bla
    399..1259    +  CDS            AmpR: β-lactamase; bla; confers resistance to ampicillin, carbenicillin, and related antibiotics
   1430..2018    +  rep_origin     ori: high-copy-number ColE1/pMB1/pBR322/pUC origin of replication
   2201..2293    +  CDS            lacI (fragment): lac repressor; lacI; The lac repressor binds to the lac operator to inhibit transcription in E. coli. This inhibition can be relieved by adding lactose or isopropyl-β-D-thiogalactopyranoside (IPTG).
   2306..2327    +  protein_bind   CAP binding site: CAP binding activates transcription in the presence of cAMP. E. coli catabolite activator protein
   2342..2372    +  promoter       lac promoter: promoter for the E. coli lac operon
   2376..2398    +  protein_bind   lac operator (fragment): The lac repressor binds to the lac operator to inhibit transcription in E. coli. This inhibition can be relieved by adding lactose or isopropyl-β-D-thiogalactopyranoside (IPTG). lac repressor encoded by lacI
   2441..2459    +  promoter       T3 promoter: promoter for bacteriophage T3 RNA polymerase
   2487..2713    +  promoter       RSV promoter: Rous sarcoma virus enhancer/promoter
   2714..2894    +  LTR            5' LTR (truncated): truncated 5' long terminal repeat (LTR) from HIV-1
   2941..3066    +  misc_feature   HIV-1 Ψ: packaging signal of human immunodeficiency virus type 1
   3050..3413    +  CDS            HIV-1 gag (fragment): gag protein from human immunodeficiency virus 1; gag
   3559..3792    +  misc_feature   RRE: The Rev response element (RRE) of HIV-1 allows for Rev-dependent mRNA export from the nucleus to the cytoplasm.
   4169..4269    +  CDS            Rev (fragment): human immunodeficiency virus 1 (HIV-1) Rev protein; rev; enhances nuclear export of unspliced and incompletely spliced viral mRNAs
   4283..4400    +  misc_feature   cPPT/CTS: central polypurine tract and central termination sequence of HIV-1
   4428..5590    +  promoter       EF-1α promoter: strong constitutive promoter for human elongation factor EF-1α
   5611..5633    +  misc_feature   MCS (fragment): multiple cloning site
   5672..6382    +  CDS            YPet: yellow fluorescent protein optimized for FRET with CyPet (Nguyen and Daugherty, 2005)
   6389..6550    +  CDS            PIN1 (fragment): PIN1_HUMAN - Experimental evidence at protein level: Swiss-Prot protein existence level 1. Peptidyl-prolyl cis/trans isomerase (PPIase) that binds to and isomerizes specific phosphorylated Ser/Thr-Pro (pSer/Thr-Pro) motifs (PubMed:21497122, PubMed:23623683, PubMed:29686383). By inducing conformational changes in a subset of phosphorylated proteins, acts as a molecular switch in multiple cellular processes (PubMed:21497122, PubMed:22033920, PubMed:23623683). Displays a preference for acidic residues located N-terminally to the proline bond to be isomerized. Regulates mitosis presumably by inter
   6974..7684    +  CDS            mTurquoise2: mTurquoise2 is a basic (constitutively fluorescent) cyan fluorescent protein published in 2012, derived from Aequorea victoria. It is reported to be a rapidly-maturing monomer with very low acid sensitivity.
   7741..7887    +  CDS            HBsAg (S) (fragment): major/small (S) envelope protein of hepatitis B virus hepatitis B surface antigen
   8007..8469    +  misc_feature   IRES: internal ribosome entry site (IRES) of the encephalomyocarditis virus (EMCV)
   8498..9097    +  CDS            PuroR: puromycin N-acetyltransferase; pac from Streptomyces alboniger; confers resistance to puromycin
   9233..9491    +  ncRNA          HBV PRE 1151-1410: Accession: RF02816 - Hepatitis B virus post-transcriptional regulatory element 1151-1410
   9457..9897    +  CDS            X: X_HBVD3 - Experimental evidence at protein level: Swiss-Prot protein existence level 1. Multifunctional protein that plays a role in silencing host antiviral defenses and promoting viral transcription. Does not seem to be essential for HBV infection. May be directly involved in development of cirrhosis and liver cancer (hepatocellular carcinoma). Most of cytosolic activities involve modulation of cytosolic calcium. The effect on apoptosis is controversial depending on the cell types in which the studies have been conducted. May induce apoptosis by localizing in mitochondria and causing loss of
   9919..9987    +  CDS            nef (fragment): NEF_HV1Z2 - Experimental evidence at protein level: Swiss-Prot protein existence level 1. Extracellular Nef protein targets CD4(+) T-lymphocytes for apoptosis by interacting with CXCR4 surface receptors. From Human immunodeficiency virus type 1 group M subtype D (isolate Z2/CDC-Z34) (HIV-1).
   9989..10222   +  LTR            3' LTR (ΔU3): self-inactivating 3' long terminal repeat (LTR) from HIV-1
  10294..10415   +  polyA_signal   SV40 poly(A) signal: SV40 polyadenylation signal
  10455..10590   +  rep_origin     SV40 ori: SV40 origin of replication
  10611..10629   -  promoter       T7 promoter: promoter for bacteriophage T7 RNA polymerase
  10637..10792   +  CDS            lacZα (fragment): LacZα fragment of β-galactosidase; lacZ fragment
  10797..241     +  rep_origin     f1 ori (across the origin) (sequence partly withheld): f1 bacteriophage origin of replication; arrow indicates direction of (+) strand synthesis
>Addgene plasmid #246762 | EKAREN5-y | addgene full sequence | sequence record 494105 | Addgene Long Read Sequencing Result
CGGCACCTCGACCCCAAAAAACTTGATTA
[49 nt withheld, positions 30-78]
CCTTTGACGTTGGAGTCCACGTTCTTT
[37 nt withheld, positions 106-142]
ACCCTATCTCGGTCTATTCTTTTGATTTATAAGGGATTTTGCCGATTTCGGCCTATTGGTTAAAAAATGA
GCTGATTTAACAAAAATTTAACGCGAATTTTAACAAAATATTAACGCTTACAATTTAGGTGGCACTTTTC
GGGGAAATGTGCGCGGAACCCCTATTTGTTTATTTTTCTAAATACATTCAAATATGTATCCGCTCATGAG
ACAATAACCCTGATAAATGCTTCAATAATATTGAAAAAGGAAGAGTATGAGTATTCAACATTTCCGTGTC
GCCCTTATTCCCTTTTTTGCGGCATTTTGCCTTCCTGTTTTTGCTCACCCAGAAACGCTGGTGAAAGTAA
AAGATGCTGAAGATCAGTTGGGTGCACGAGTGGGTTACATCGAACTGGATCTCAACAGCGGTAAGATCCT
TGAGAGTTTTCGCCCCGAAGAACGTTTTCCAATGATGAGCACTTTTAAAGTTCTGCTATGTGGCGCGGTA
TTATCCCGTATTGACGCCGGGCAAGAGCAACTCGGTCGCCGCATACACTATTCTCAGAATGACTTGGTTG
AGTACTCACCAGTCACAGAAAAGCATCTTACGGATGGCATGACAGTAAGAGAATTATGCAGTGCTGCCAT
AACCATGAGTGATAACACTGCGGCCAACTTACTTCTGACAACGATCGGAGGACCGAAGGAGCTAACCGCT
TTTTTGCACAACATGGGGGATCATGTAACTCGCCTTGATCGTTGGGAACCGGAGCTGAATGAAGCCATAC
CAAACGACGAGCGTGACACCACGATGCCTGTAGCAATGGCAACAACGTTGCGCAAACTATTAACTGGCGA
ACTACTTACTCTAGCTTCCCGGCAACAATTAATAGACTGGATGGAGGCGGATAAAGTTGCAGGACCACTT
CTGCGCTCGGCCCTTCCGGCTGGCTGGTTTATTGCTGATAAATCTGGAGCCGGTGAGCGTGGGTCTCGCG
GTATCATTGCAGCACTGGGGCCAGATGGTAAGCCCTCCCGTATCGTAGTTATCTACACGACGGGGAGTCA
GGCAACTATGGATGAACGAAATAGACAGATCGCTGAGATAGGTGCCTCACTGATTAAGCATTGGTAACTG
TCAGACCAAGTTTACTCATATATACTTTAGATTGATTTAAAACTTCATTTTTAATTTAAAAGGATCTAGG
TGAAGATCCTTTTTGATAATCTCATGACCAAAATCCCTTAACGTGAGTTTTCGTTCCACTGAGCGTCAGA
CCCCGTAGAAAAGATCAAAGGATCTTCTTGAGATCCTTTTTTTCTGCGCGTAATCTGCTGCTTGCAAACA
AAAAAACCACCGCTACCAGCGGTGGTTTGTTTGCCGGATCAAGAGCTACCAACTCTTTTTCCGAAGGTAA
CTGGCTTCAGCAGAGCGCAGATACCAAATACTGTTCTTCTAGTGTAGCCGTAGTTAGGCCACCACTTCAA
GAACTCTGTAGCACCGCCTACATACCTCGCTCTGCTAATCCTGTTACCAGTGGCTGCTGCCAGTGGCGAT
AAGTCGTGTCTTACCGGGTTGGACTCAAGACGATAGTTACCGGATAAGGCGCAGCGGTCGGGCTGAACGG
GGGGTTCGTGCACACAGCCCAGCTTGGAGCGAACGACCTACACCGAACTGAGATACCTACAGCGTGAGCT
ATGAGAAAGCGCCACGCTTCCCGAAGGGAGAAAGGCGGACAGGTATCCGGTAAGCGGCAGGGTCGGAACA
GGAGAGCGCACGAGGGAGCTTCCAGGGGGAAACGCCTGGTATCTTTATAGTCCTGTCGGGTTTCGCCACC
TCTGACTTGAGCGTCGATTTTTGTGATGCTCGTCAGGGGGGCGGAGCCTATGGAAAAACGCCAGCAACGC
GGCCTTTTTACGGTTCCTGGCCTTTTGCTGGCCTTTTGCTCACATGTTCTTTCCTGCGTTATCCCCTGAT
TCTGTGGATAACCGTATTACCGCCTTTGAGTGAGCTGATACCGCTCGCCGCAGCCGAACGACCGAGCGCA
GCGAGTCAGTGAGCGAGGAAGCGGAAGAGCGCCCAATACGCAAACCGCCTCTCCCCGCGCGTTGGCCGAT
TCATTAATGCAGCTGGCACGACAGGTTTCCCGACTGGAAAGCGGGCAGTGAGCGCAACGCAATTAATGTG
AGTTAGCTCACTCATTAGGCACCCCAGGCTTTACACTTTATGCTTCCGGCTCGTATGTTGTGTGGAATTG
TGAGCGGATAACAATTTCACACAGGAAACAGCTATGACCATGATTACGCCAAGCGCGCAATTAACCCTCA
CTAAAGGGAACAAAAGCTGGAGCTGCAAGCTTAATGTAGTCTTATGCAATACTCTTGTAGTCTTGCAACA
TGGTAACGATGAGTTAGCAACATGCCTTACAAGGAGAGAAAAAGCACCGTGCATGCCGATTGGTGGAAGT
AAGGTGGTACGATCGTGCCTTATTAGGAAGGCAACAGACGGGTCTGACATGGATTGGACGAACCACTGAA
TTGCCGCATTGCAGAGATATTGTATTTAAGTGCCTAGCTCGATACATAAACGGGTCTCTCTGGTTAGACC
AGATCTGAGCCTGGGAGCTCTCTGGCTAACTAGGGAACCCACTGCTTAAGCCTCAATAAAGCTTGCCTTG
AGTGCTTCAAGTAGTGTGTGCCCGTCTGTTGTGTGACTCTGGTAACTAGAGATCCCTCAGACCCTTTTAG
TCAGTGTGGAAAATCTCTAGCAGTGGCGCCCGAACAGGGACTTGAAAGCGAAAGGGAAACCAGAGGAGCT
CTCTCGACGCAGGACTCGGCTTGCTGAAGCGCGCACGGCAAGAGGCGAGGGGCGGCGACTGGTGAGTACG
CCAAAAATTTTGACTAGCGGAGGCTAGAAGGAGAGAGATGGGTGCGAGAGCGTCAGTATTAAGCGGGGGA
GAATTAGATCGCGATGGGAAAAAATTCGGTTAAGGCCAGGGGGAAAGAAAAAATATAAATTAAAACATAT
AGTATGGGCAAGCAGGGAGCTAGAACGATTCGCAGTTAATCCTGGCCTGTTAGAAACATCAGAAGGCTGT
AGACAAATACTGGGACAGCTACAACCATCCCTTCAGACAGGATCAGAAGAACTTAGATCATTATATAATA
CAGTAGCAACCCTCTATTGTGTGCATCAAAGGATAGAGATAAAAGACACCAAGGAAGCTTTAGACAAGAT
AGAGGAAGAGCAAAACAAAAGTAAGACCACCGCACAGCAAGCGGCCGCTGATCTTCAGACCTGGAGGAGG
AGATATGAGGGACAATTGGAGAAGTGAATTATATAAATATAAAGTAGTAAAAATTGAACCATTAGGAGTA
GCACCCACCAAGGCAAAGAGAAGAGTGGTGCAGAGAGAAAAAAGAGCAGTGGGAATAGGAGCTTTGTTCC
TTGGGTTCTTGGGAGCAGCAGGAAGCACTATGGGCGCAGCGTCAATGACGCTGACGGTACAGGCCAGACA
ATTATTGTCTGGTATAGTGCAGCAGCAGAACAATTTGCTGAGGGCTATTGAGGCGCAACAGCATCTGTTG
CAACTCACAGTCTGGGGCATCAAGCAGCTCCAGGCAAGAATCCTGGCTGTGGAAAGATACCTAAAGGATC
AACAGCTCCTGGGGATTTGGGGTTGCTCTGGAAAACTCATTTGCACCACTGCTGTGCCTTGGAATGCTAG
TTGGAGTAATAAATCTCTGGAACAGATTTGGAATCACACGACCTGGATGGAGTGGGACAGAGAAATTAAC
AATTACACAAGCTTAATACACTCCTTAATTGAAGAATCGCAAAACCAGCAAGAAAAGAATGAACAAGAAT
TATTGGAATTAGATAAATGGGCAAGTTTGTGGAATTGGTTTAACATAACAAATTGGCTGTGGTATATAAA
ATTATTCATAATGATAGTAGGAGGCTTGGTAGGTTTAAGAATAGTTTTTGCTGTACTTTCTATAGTGAAT
AGAGTTAGGCAGGGATATTCACCATTATCGTTTCAGACCCACCTCCCAACCCCGAGGGGACCCGACAGGC
CCGAAGGAATAGAAGAAGAAGGTGGAGAGAGAGACAGAGACAGATCCATTCGATTAGTGAACGGATCTCG
ACGGTATCGGTTTTAAAAGAAAAGGGGGGATTGGGGGGTACAGTGCAGGGGAAAGAATAGTAGACATAAT
AGCAACAGACATACAAACTAAAGAATTACAAAAACAAATTACAAAAATTCAAAATTTTATCGATCATATG
ACTAGAGCGGCCTTAGGCTCCGGTGCGCGTCAGTGGGCAGAGCGCACATCGCCCACAGTCCCCGAGAAGT
TGGGGGGAGGGGTCGGCAATTGAACCGGTGCCTAGAGAAGGTGGCGCGGGGTAAACTGGGAAAGTGATGT
CGTGTACTGGCTCCGCCTTTTTCCCGAGGGTGGGGGAGAACCGTATATAAGTGCAGTAGTCGCCGTGAAC
GTTCTTTTTCGCAACGGGTTTGCCGCCAGAACACAGGTAAGTGCCGTGTGTGGTTCCCGCGGGCCTGGCC
TCTTTACGGGTTATGGCCCTTGCGTGCCTTGAATTACTTCCACCTGGCTCCAGTACGTGATTCTTGATCC
CGAGCTGGAGCCAGGGGCGGGCCTTGCGCTTTAGGAGCCCCTTCGCCTCGTGCTTGAGTTGAGGCCTGGC
CTGGGCGCTGGGGCCGCCGCGTGCGAATCTGGTGGCACCTTCGCGCCTGTCTCGCTGCTTTCGATAAGTC
TCTAGCCATTTAAAATTTTTGATGACCTGCTGCGACGCTTTTTTTCTGGCAAGATAGTCTTGTAAATGCG
GGCCAGGATCTGCACACTGGTATTTCGGTTTTTGGGGCCGCGGGCGGCGACGGGGCCCGTGCGTCCCAGC
GCACATGTTCGGCGAGGCGGGGCCTGCGAGCGCGGCCACCGAGAATCGGACGGGGGTAGTCTCAAGCTGG
CCGGCCTGCTCTGGTGCCTGGCCTCGCGCCGCCGTGTATCGCCCCGCCCTGGGCGGCAAGGCTGGCCCGG
TCGGCACCAGTTGCGTGAGCGGAAAGATGGCCGCTTCCCGGCCCTGCTCCAGGGGGCTCAAAATGGAGGA
CGCGGCGCTCGGGAGAGCGGGCGGGTGAGTCACCCACACAAAGGAAAGGGGCCTTTCCGTCCTCAGCCGT
CGCTTCATGTGACTCCACGGAGTACCGGGCGCCGTCCAGGCACCTCGATTAGTTCTGGAGCTTTTGGAGT
ACGTCGTCTTTAGGTTGGGGGGAGGGGTTTTATGCGATGGAGTTTCCCCACACTGAGTGGGTGGAGACTG
AAGTTAGGCCAGCTTGGCACTTGATGTAATTCTCCTTGGAATTTGCCCTTTTTGAGTTTGGATCTTGGTT
CATTCTCAAGCCTCAGACAGTGGTTCAAAGTTTTTTTCTTCCATTTCAGGTGTCGTGATTAATTAAACGC
GTACCGATAGCTTCGAATTCTGCAGTCGACGATATCACTAGTCTCGAGCATTTTGGCAAAGAATTCGGCA
TGTCTAAAGGTGAAGAATTATTCACTGGTGTTGTCCCAATTTTGGTTGAATTAGATGGTGATGTTAATGG
TCACAAATTTTCTGTCTCCGGTGAAGGTGAAGGTGATGCTACGTACGGTAAATTGACCTTAAAATTACTC
TGTACTACTGGTAAATTGCCAGTTCCATGGCCAACCTTAGTCACTACTTTAGGTTATGGTGTTCAATGTT
TTGCTAGATACCCAGATCATATGAAACAACATGACTTTTTCAAGTCTGCCATGCCAGAAGGTTATGTTCA
AGAAAGAACTATTTTTTTCAAAGATGACGGTAACTACAAGACCAGAGCTGAAGTCAAGTTTGAAGGTGAT
ACCTTAGTTAATAGAATCGAATTAAAAGGTATTGATTTTAAAGAAGATGGTAACATTTTAGGTCACAAAT
TGGAATACAACTATAACTCTCACAATGTTTACATCACTGCTGACAAACAAAAGAATGGTATCAAAGCTAA
CTTCAAAATTAGACACAACATTGAAGATGGTGGTGTTCAATTAGCTGACCATTATCAACAAAATACTCCA
ATTGGTGATGGTCCAGTCTTGTTACCAGACAACCATTACTTATCCTATCAATCTGCCTTATTCAAAGATC
CAAACGAAAAGAGAGACCACATGGTCTTGTTAGAATTTTTGACTGCTGCTGGTATTACCGAGGGTATGAA
TGAATTGTACCTCGAGATGGCGGACGAGGAGAAGCTGCCGCCCGGCTGGGAGAAGCGCATGAGCCGCAGC
TCAGGCCGAGTGTACTACTTCAACCACATCACTAACGCCAGCCAGTGGGAGCGGCCCAGCGGCAACAGCA
GCAGTGGTGGCAAAAACGGGCAGGGGGAGCCTGCCAGGGGTACCAGTGCTGGTGGTAGTGCTGGTGGTAG
TGCTGGTGGTAGTGCTGGTGGTAGTGCTGGTGGTTCCGGCAGTGCTGGTGGTAGTGCTGGTGGTAGTACC
AGTGCTGGTGGTAGTGCTGGTGGTAGTGCTGGTGGTAGTGCTGGTGGTAGTGCTGGTGGTTCCGGCAGTG
CTGGTGGTAGTGCTGGTGGTAGTACCAGTGCTGGTGGTAGTGCTGGTGGTAGTGCTGGTGGTAGTGCTGG
TGGTAGTGCTGGTGGTTCCGGCAGTGCTGGTGGTAGTGCTGGTGGTAGTACCAGTGCTGGTGGTAGTGCT
GGTGGTAGTGCTGGTGGTAGTGCTGGTGGTAGTGCTGGTGGTTCCGGACCAGATGTCCCTAGAACTCCAG
TGGATCCAGCATGGCTGTCATTCCAATTTCCGGGCGGCCGCATGGTGAGTAAAGGGGAAGAACTGTTTAC
TGGCGTGGTGCCAATTCTGGTCGAACTGGATGGAGATGTAAATGGGCATAAATTTAGTGTGTCTGGAGAA
GGGGAAGGAGACGCTACATATGGGAAACTGACACTGAAATTTATTTGTACTACTGGAAAACTGCCTGTGC
CTTGGCCTACACTCGTGACAACCCTGTCTTGGGGAGTGCAGTGTTTTGCCCGGTATCCTGATCATATGAA
ACAGCATGATTTTTTCAAATCTGCCATGCCTGAGGGATATGTCCAGGAACGGACAATTTTCTTTAAAGAT
GATGGGAATTATAAAACACGGGCCGAAGTGAAATTTGAAGGGGATACACTGGTGAATCGGATTGAACTGA
AAGGAATTGATTTTAAAGAAGATGGGAATATTCTGGGCCATAAACTGGAATATAATTATTTCAGCGATAA
TGTCTACATTACAGCCGATAAACAGAAGAATGGGATTAAAGCCAATTTTAAAATTCGGCATAATATTGAA
GATGGAGGGGTGCAGCTCGCCGATCATTATCAGCAGAATACACCTATTGGGGATGGGCCTGTGCTGCTGC
CTGATAATCATTATCTGAGCACACAGTCTGCCCTGAGCAAGGACCCTAATGAAAAGCGGGACCATATGGT
CCTGCTGGAATTTCTGACTGCCGCCGGCATTACACTCGGGATGGATGAACTGTCTAGACCTAAGAAGAAG
CGTAAGGTGTAAGTCGACGGTCGAGTCGAGAAGCTAGCCTAGTGCCATTTGTTCAGTGGTTCGTAGGGCT
TTCCCCCACTGTTTGGCTTTCAGTTATATGGATGATGTGGTATTGGGGGCCAAGTCTGTACAGCATCTTG
AGTCCCTTTTTACCGCTGTTACCAATTTTCTTTTGTCTTTGGGTAAACCCGGGAATTCCGCCCCTCTCCC
CCCCTAACGTTACTGGCCGAAGCCGCTTGGAATAAGGCCGGTGTGCGTTTGTCTATATGTTATTTTCCAC
CATATTGCCGTCTTTTGGCAATGTGAGGGCCCGGAAACCTGGCCCTGTCTTCTTGACGAGCATTCCTAGG
GGTCTTTCCCCTCTCGCCAAAGGAATGCAAGGTCTGTTGAATGTCGTGAAGGAAGCAGTTCCTCTGGAAG
CTTCTTGAAGACAAACAACGTCTGTAGCGACCCTTTGCAGGCAGCGGAACCCCCCACCTGGCGACAGGTG
CCTCTGCGGCCAAAAGCCACGTGTATAAGATACACCTGCAAAGGCGGCACAACCCCAGTGCCACGTTGTG
AGTTGGATAGTTGTGGAAAGAGTCAAATGGCTCTCCTCAAGCGTATTCAACAAGGGGCTGAAGGATGCCC
AGAAGGTACCCCATTGTATGGGATCTGATCTGGGGCCTCGGTGCACATGCTTTACATGTGTTTAGTCGAG
GTTAAAAAAACGTCTAGGCCCCCCGAACCACGGGGACGTGGTTTTCCTTTGAAAAACACGATGATAATAT
GGATATGGCCACAACGGTCGCCACCATGACCGAGTACAAGCCCACGGTGCGCCTCGCCACCCGCGACGAC
GTCCCCAGGGCCGTACGCACCCTCGCCGCCGCGTTCGCCGACTACCCCGCCACGCGCCACACCGTCGATC
CGGACCGCCACATCGAGCGGGTCACCGAGCTGCAAGAACTCTTCCTCACGCGCGTCGGGCTCGACATCGG
CAAGGTGTGGGTCGCGGACGACGGCGCCGCGGTGGCGGTCTGGACCACGCCGGAGAGCGTCGAAGCGGGG
GCGGTGTTCGCCGAGATCGGCCCGCGCATGGCCGAGTTGAGCGGTTCCCGGCTGGCCGCGCAGCAACAGA
TGGAAGGCCTCCTGGCGCCGCACCGGCCCAAGGAGCCCGCGTGGTTCCTGGCCACCGTCGGCGTCTCGCC
CGACCACCAGGGCAAGGGTCTGGGCAGCGCCGTCGTGCTCCCCGGAGTGGAGGCGGCCGAGCGCGCCGGG
GTGCCCGCCTTCCTGGAGACCTCCGCGCCCCGCAACCTCCCCTTCTACGAGCGGCTCGGCTTCACCGTCA
CCGCCGACGTCGAGGTGCCCGAAGGACCGCGCACCTGGTGCATGACCCGCAAGCCCGGTGCCTGACGCCC
GCCCCACGACCCGCAGCGCCCGACCGAAAGGAGCGCACGACCCCATGCATGTATTCAATCTAAGCAGGCT
TTCACTTTCTCGCCAACTTACAAGGCCTTTCTGTGTAAACAATACCTGAACCTTTACCCCGTTGCCCGGC
AACGGCCAGGTCTGTGCCAAGTGTTTGCTGACGCAACCCCCACTGGCTGGGGCTTGGTCATGGGCCATCA
GCGCATGCGTGGAACCTTTTCGGCTCCTCTGCCGATCCATACTGCGGAACTCCTAGCCGCTTGTTTTGCT
CGCAGCAGGTCTGGAGCAAACATTATCGGGACTGATAACTCTGTTGTCCTATCCCGCAAATATACATCGT
TTCCATGGCTGCTAGGCTGTGCTGCCAACTGGATCCTGCGCGGGACGTCCTTTGTTTACGTCCCGTCGGC
GCTGAATCCTGCGGACGACCCTTCTCGGGGTCGCTTGGGACTCTCTCGTCCCCTTCTCCGTCTGCCGTTC
CGACCGACCACGGGGCGCACCTCTCTTTACGCGGACTCCCCGTCTGTGCCTTCTCATCTGCCGGACCGTG
TGCACTTCGCTTCACCTCTGCACGTCGCATGGAGACCACCGTGAACGCCCACCAAATATTGCCCAAGGTC
TTACATAAGAGGACTCTTGGACTCTCAGCAATGTCAACGACCGACCTTGAGGCATACTTCAAAGACTGTT
TGTTTAAAGACTGGGAGGAGTTGGGGGAGGAGATTAGGTTAAAGGTCTTTGTACTAGGAGGCTGTAGGCA
TAAATTGGTCTGCGCACCAGCACCATGGCGCAATCACTAGAGCGGGGTACCTTTAAGACCAATGACTTAC
AAGGCAGCTGTAGATCTTAGCCACTTTTTAAAAGAAAAGGGGGGACTGGAAGGGCTAATTCACTCCCAAC
GAAGACAAGATCTGCTTTTTGCTTGTACTGGGTCTCTCTGGTTAGACCAGATCTGAGCCTGGGAGCTCTC
TGGCTAACTAGGGAACCCACTGCTTAAGCCTCAATAAAGCTTGCCTTGAGTGCTTCAAGTAGTGTGTGCC
CGTCTGTTGTGTGACTCTGGTAACTAGAGATCCCTCAGACCCTTTTAGTCAGTGTGGAAAATCTCTAGCA
GTAGTAGTTCATGTCATCTTATTATTCAGTATTTATAACTTGCAAAGAAATGAATATCAGAGAGTGAGAG
GAACTTGTTTATTGCAGCTTATAATGGTTACAAATAAAGCAATAGCATCACAAATTTCACAAATAAAGCA
TTTTTTTCACTGCATTCTAGTTGTGGTTTGTCCAAACTCATCAATGTATCTTATCATGTCTGGCTCTAGC
TATCCCGCCCCTAACTCCGCCCATCCCGCCCCTAACTCCGCCCAGTTCCGCCCATTCTCCGCCCCATGGC
TGACTAATTTTTTTTATTTATGCAGAGGCCGAGGCCGCCTCGGCCTCTGAGCTATTCCAGAAGTAGTGAG
GAGGCTTTTTTGGAGGCCTAGGGACGTACCCAATTCGCCCTATAGTGAGTCGTATTACGCGCGCTCACTG
GCCGTCGTTTTACAACGTCGTGACTGGGAAAACCCTGGCGTTACCCAACTTAATCGCCTTGCAGCACATC
CCCCTTTCGCCAGCTGGCGTAATAGCGAAGAGGCCCGCACCGATCGCCCTTCCCAACAGTTGCGCAGCCT
GAATGGCGAATGGG
[124 nt withheld, positions 10797-10920]
C
[63 nt withheld, positions 10922-10984]
